>Addgene plasmid #235817 | pME_Cp_0_2_064_Synthetic_promoter_08 | addgene full sequence | sequence record 488469 | Addgene NGS Result
GGTCTCGGGAGTCATAAAAGTTTTGACAAAATTGTATTATAAATTTAAATTAATTAGTACTTGAGACCAC
TCATCGCGACTAGTAGCGGCCGCTGCAGTCCGGCAAAAAAGGGCAAGGTGTCACCACCCTGCCCTTTTTC
TTTAAAACCGAAAAGATTACTTCGCGTTATGCAGGCTTCCTCGCTCACTGACTCGCTGCGCTCGGTCGTT
CGGCTGCGGCGAGCGGTATCAGCTCACTCAAAGGCGGTAATACGGTTATCCACAGAATCAGGGGATAACG
CAGGAAAGAACATGTGAGCAAAAGGCCAGCAAAAGGCCAGGAACCGTAAAAAGGCCGCGTTGCTGGCGTT
TTTCCATAGGCTCCGCCCCCCTGACGAGCATCACAAAAATCGACGCTCAAGTCAGAGGTGGCGAAACCCG
ACAGGACTATAAAGATACCAGGCGTTTCCCCCTGGAAGCTCCCTCGTGCGCTCTCCTGTTCCGACCCTGC
CGCTTACCGGATACCTGTCCGCCTTTCTCCCTTCGGGAAGCGTGGCGCTTTCTCATAGCTCACGCTGTAG
GTATCTCAGTTCGGTGTAGGTCGTTCGCTCCAAGCTGGGCTGTGTGCACGAACCCCCCGTTCAGCCCGAC
CGCTGCGCCTTATCCGGTAACTATCGTCTTGAGTCCAACCCGGTAAGACACGACTTATCGCCACTGGCAG
CAGCCACTGGTAACAGGATTAGCAGAGCGAGGTATGTAGGCGGTGCTACAGAGTTCTTGAAGTGGTGGCC
TAACTACGGCTACACTAGAAGAACAGTATTTGGTATCTGCGCTCTGCTGAAGCCAGTTACCTTCGGAAAA
AGAGTTGGTAGCTCTTGATCCGGCAAACAAACCACCGCTGGTAGCGGTGGTTTTTTTGTTTGCAAGCAGC
AGATTACGCGCAGAAAAAAAGGATCTCAAGAAGATCCTTTGATCTTTTCTACGGGGTCTGACGCTCAGTG
GAACGAAAACTCACGTTAAGGGATTTTGGTCATGAGATTATCAAAAAGGATCTTCACCTAGATCCTTTTA
AATTAAAAATGAAGTTTTAAATCAATCTAAAGTATATATGAGTAAACTTGGTCTGACAGCTCGAGGCTTG
GATTCTCACCAATAAAAAACGCCCGGCGGCAACCGAGCGTTCTGAACAAATCCAGATGGAGTTCTGAGGT
CATTACTGGATCTATCAACAGGAGTCCAAGCGAGCTCGATATCAAATTACGCCCCGCCCTGCCACTCGTC
GCAGTACTGTTGTAATTCATTAAGCATTCTGCCGACATGGAAGCCATCACAAACGGCATGATGAACCTGA
ATCGCCAGCGGCATCAGCACCTTGTCGCCTTGCGTATAATATTTGCCCATGGTGAAAACGGGGGCGAAGA
AGTTGTCCATATTGGCCACGTTTAAATCAAAACTGGTGAAACTCACCCAGGGATTGGCTGATACGAAAAA
CATATTCTCAATAAACCCTTTAGGGAAATAGGCCAGGTTTTCACCGTAACACGCCACATCTTGCGAATAT
ATGTGTAGAAACTGCCGGAAATCGTCGTGGTATTCACTCCAGAGTGATGAAAACGTTTCAGTTTGCTCAT
GGAAAACGGTGTAACAAGGGTGAACACTATCCCATATCACCAGCTCACCGTCTTTCATTGCCATACGAAA
TTCCGGATGAGCATTCATCAGGCGGGCAAGAATGTGAATAAAGGCCGGATAAAACTTGTGCTTATTTTTC
TTTACGGTCTTTAAAAAGGCCGTAATATCCAGCTGAACGGTCTGGTTATAGGTACATTGAGCAACTGACT
GAAATGCCTCAAAATGTTCTTTACGATGCCATTGGGATATATCAACGGTGGTATATCCAGTGATTTTTTT
CTCCATTTTAGCTTCCTTAGCTCCTGAAAATCTCGATAACTCAAAAAATACGCCCGGTAGTGATCTTATT
TCATTATGGTGAAAGTTGGAACCTCTTACGTGCCCGATCAACTCGAGTGCCACCTGACGTCTAAGAAACC
ATTATTATCATGACATTAACCTATAAAAATAGGCGTATCACGAGGCAGAATTTCAGATAAAAAAAATCCT
TAGCTTTCGCTAAGGATGATTTCTGGAATTCGCGGCCGCTTCTAGAGCGATGAGT
Features (pLannotate 1.2.2; 8 found; start..end, strand, type, name):
     79..98      +  misc_feature   BioBrick suffix: universal suffix for all parts
     99..156     +  terminator     his operon terminator: This putative transcriptin terminator from the E. coli his operon has a 2-bp deletion introduced during synthesis. Its efficiency has not been determined.
    351..939     -  rep_origin     ori: high-copy-number ColE1/pMB1/pBR322/pUC origin of replication
   1122..1216    -  terminator     lambda t0 terminator: transcription terminator from phage lambda
   1240..1896    -  CDS            cat: CAT_ECOLX - Experimental evidence at protein level: Swiss-Prot protein existence level 1. This enzyme is an effector of chloramphenicol resistance in bacteria. From Escherichia coli. This protein is used as a marker in many commonly used cloning vectors, such as pACYC184.
   1897..1994    -  promoter       cat promoter: promoter of the E. coli cat gene encoding chloramphenicol acetyltransferase
   2080..2123    -  terminator     bacterial terminator: putative bacterial transcription terminator
   2126..2147    +  misc_feature   BioBrick prefix: BioBrick prefix for parts that do not start with "ATG"
