[The description below was written by a language model from this plasmid's Addgene catalogue record and pLannotate feature annotations shown in this document.]
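Description:
pME_Cp_0_2_064_Synthetic_promoter_08 is a small (about 2.2 kb) synthetic-biology part plasmid carrying a 54 bp synthetic promoter, "Synthetic promoter 08", designed from the Chlamydomonas rrn16 promoter, which drives the chloroplast 16S ribosomal RNA gene. It belongs to a modular cloning collection for engineering the Chlamydomonas chloroplast. The promoter was placed into the pME_Cp_UAV_GFP backbone using BsaI sites that were destroyed during cloning, consistent with Golden Gate-style insertion. The backbone name suggests a universal acceptor vector in which a GFP cassette is replaced by the incoming part. The record does not state this explicitly, and no GFP sequence is annotated in the final plasmid.

The plasmid is propagated in E. coli from a high-copy ColE1/pUC-type origin. It is selected with chloramphenicol through a cat (chloramphenicol acetyltransferase) gene driven by its own cat promoter and followed by the lambda t0 terminator. The part insertion site is framed by BioBrick prefix and suffix sequences. It is also flanked by bacterial transcription terminators (a his operon terminator and a putative bacterial terminator), which insulate the stored part from read-through transcription in the backbone. The automated annotation did not label the synthetic promoter itself, which presumably lies in the short unannotated stretch between the prefix and suffix across the plasmid's numbering origin.

The construct has no reporter, coding sequence or chloroplast homology arms, so it is not itself a transformation vector. It is a storage and donor plasmid that supplies a promoter element for assembling chloroplast expression cassettes, for example when comparing variants within a synthetic promoter series.
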