Addgene plasmid #235817: pME_Cp_0_2_064_Synthetic_promoter_08
Purpose: Synthetic promoter 08 based on Chlamydomonas rrn16 promoter
Depositing lab: Tobias Erb. Depositing organization: Max Planck Institute for Terrestrial Microbiology. Publication: A modular high-throughput approach for advancing synthetic biology in the chloroplast of Chlamydomonas. Inckemann RM, Chotel T, Burgis M, Brinkmann CK, Andreas L, Baumann J, Sharma P, Klose M, Barrett J, Ries F, Paczia N, Glatter T, Mackinder LCM, Willmund F, Erb TJ. Nat Plants. 2025 Nov;11(11):2332-2349. doi: 10.1038/s41477-025-02126-2. Epub 2025 Nov 3. PubMed 41184475.
Backbone
  Vector backbone: pME_Cp_UAV_GFP
  Backbone size w/o insert (bp): 2101
  Vector type: Synthetic Biology
Growth in bacteria
  Bacterial resistance: Chloramphenicol, 25 μg/mL
  Growth temperature: 37°C
  Growth strain: DH5alpha
  Copy number: High Copy
Gene/Insert
  Gene/Insert name: Synthetic promoter 08
  Species: Synthetic
  Insert size (bp): 54
  Mutation: none
  Cloning method: Restriction Enzyme; 5′ cloning site BsaI (destroyed during cloning); 3′ cloning site BsaI (destroyed during cloning)
  Sequencing primers: 5′ CGTATCACGAGGCAGAATTTC; 3′ CCTGCATAACGCGAAGTAATC
Terms and licenses: Academic/Nonprofit Terms; Industry Terms: Not Available to Industry
Depositor comments: Please visit https://doi.org/10.1101/2024.05.08.593163 for bioRxiv preprint.
How to cite: pME_Cp_0_2_064_Synthetic_promoter_08 was a gift from Tobias Erb (Addgene plasmid # 235817 ; http://n2t.net/addgene:235817 ; RRID:Addgene_235817)
